Addgene plasmid #55445: mCerulean3-SiT-N-15
Purpose: Localization: Golgi TGN, Excitation: 433, Emission: 475
Depositing lab: Michael Davidson. Publication: An improved cerulean fluorescent protein with enhanced brightness and reduced reversible photoswitching. Markwardt ML, Kremers GJ, Kraft CA, Ray K, Cranfill PJ, Wilson KA, Day RN, Wachter RM, Davidson MW, Rizzo MA. PLoS One. 2011 . 6(3):e17896. 10.1371/journal.pone.0017896 PubMed 21479270.
Backbone
  Vector backbone: mCerulean3-N1
  Backbone size w/o insert (bp): 4750
  Vector type: Mammalian Expression
  Selectable markers: Neomycin (select with G418)
Growth in bacteria
  Bacterial resistance: Kanamycin, 50 μg/mL
  Growth temperature: 37°C
  Growth strain: DH5alpha
  Copy number: High Copy
Gene/Insert
  Gene/Insert name: SiT (alt name: NM_173216.2)
  Species: H. sapiens (human)
  Mutation: aa 1-45 of SiT
  Entrez Gene: ST6GAL1 (a.k.a. CDw75, SIAT1, ST6GalI, ST6N)
  Promoter: CMV
  Tag / fusion protein: mCerulean3 (C terminal on backbone)
  Cloning method: Unknown
  Sequencing primers: 5′ CMV-F; 3′ SV40pA-R
Terms and licenses: Academic/Nonprofit Terms; Industry Terms: Not Available to Industry
Depositor comments: . Excitation = 433; Emission = 475
How to cite: mCerulean3-SiT-N-15 was a gift from Michael Davidson (Addgene plasmid # 55445 ; http://n2t.net/addgene:55445 ; RRID:Addgene_55445)
