[The description below was written by a language model from this plasmid's Addgene catalogue record.]
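Description:
mCerulean3-SiT-N-15 is a mammalian expression plasmid built on the mCerulean3-N1 backbone (about 4.75 kb without the insert), designed to label the Golgi apparatus, specifically the trans-Golgi network, with a cyan fluorescent protein. It is maintained as a high-copy plasmid in E. coli under kanamycin selection. It also carries a neomycin resistance marker, so transfected mammalian cells can be selected with G418, for example to establish stable lines. The record gives no feature table, so the origin of replication and other backbone elements are not itemised. The listed 3′ sequencing primer does suggest an SV40 polyadenylation signal downstream of the expression cassette.

The payload is a fragment of human ST6GAL1 (sialyltransferase, "SiT"), limited to amino acids 1–45. A CMV promoter drives strong constitutive expression in mammalian cells. This N-terminal region of a Golgi-resident glycosyltransferase generally serves as a targeting and retention signal rather than providing catalytic activity. Here it is fused upstream of mCerulean3, which sits at the C terminus of the fusion and is supplied by the backbone. The "N-15" in the name probably denotes the N1-type fusion arrangement and a linker length, but the record does not explain it.

mCerulean3 is an improved Cerulean variant with enhanced brightness and reduced reversible photoswitching, and the record lists excitation at 433 nm and emission at 475 nm. The construct is typically used as a live-cell Golgi marker in fluorescence microscopy, for instance in multicolour colocalisation imaging alongside other spectrally distinct organelle markers.
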