>Addgene plasmid #55445 | mCerulean3-SiT-N-15 | depositor partial sequence | sequence record 85850 | insert sequence
ACGTCAGATCCGCTAGCGCTACCGGACTCAGATCTCGAGCTCGCCACCATGATTCACACCAACCTGAAGA
AAAAGTTCAGCTGCTGCGTCCTGGTCTTTCTTCTGTTTGCAGTCATCTGTGTGTGGAAGGAAAAGAAGAA
AGGGAGTTACTATGATTCCTTTAAATTGCAAACCAAGGAATTCCTGCAGTCGACGGTACCGCGGGCCCGG
GATCCACCGGTCGCCACCATGGTGAGCAAGGGCGAGGAGCTGTTCACCGGGGTGGTGCCCATCCTGGTCG
AGCTGGACGGCGACGTAAACGGCCACAAGTTCAGCGTGTCCGGCGAGGGCGAGGGCGATGCCACCTACGG
CAAGCTGACCCTGAAGTTCATCTGCACCACCGGCAAGCTGCCCGTGCCCTGGCCCACCCTCGTGACCACC
CTGAGCTGGGGCGTGCAGTGCTTCGCCCGCTACCCCGACCACATGAAGCAGCACGACTTCTTCAAGTCCG
CCATGCCCGAAGGCTACGTCCAGGAGCGCACCATCTTCTTCAAGGACGACGGCAACTACAAGACCCGCGC
CGAGGTGAAGTTCGAGGGCGACACCCTGGTGAACCGCATCGAGCTGAAGGGCATCGACTTCAAGGAGGAC
GGCAACATCCTGGGGCACAAGCTGGAGTACAACGCCATCCACGGCAACGTCTATATCACCGCCGACAAGC
AGAAGAACGGCATCAAGGCCAACTTCGGCCTCAACTGCAACATCGAGGACGGCAGCGTGCAGCTCGCCGA
CCACTACCAGCAGAACACCCCCATCGGCGACGGCCCCGTGCTGCTGCCCGACAACCACTACCTGAGCACC
CAGTCCAAGCTGAGCAAAGACCCCAACGAGAAGCGCGATCACATGGTCCTGCTGGAGTTCGTGACCGCCG
CCGGGATCACTCTCGGCATGGACGAGCTGTACAAGTAAAGCGGCCGCGACTCTAGATCATAATCAGCCAT
ACCACATTG
