>Addgene plasmid #55445 | mCerulean3-SiT-N-15 | addgene partial sequence | sequence record 156697 | CMV-F 5'-CGCAAATGGGCGGTAGGCGTG-3'
AGCAGAGCTGGTTTAGTGAACCGTCAGATCCGCTAGCGCTACCGGACTCAGATCTCGAGCTCGCCACCAT
GATTCACACCAACCTGAAGAAAAAGTTCAGCTGCTGCGTCCTGGTCTTTCTTCTGTTTGCAGTCATCTGT
GTGTGGAAGGAAAAGAAGAAAGGGAGTTACTATGATTCCTTTAAATTGCAAACCAAGGAATTCCTGCAGT
CGACGGTACCGCGGGCCCGGGATCCACCGGTCGCCACCATGGTGAGCAAGGGCGAGGAGCTGTTCACCGG
GGTGGTGCCCATCCTGGTCGAGCTGGACGGCGACGTAAACGGCCACAAGTTCAGCGTGTCCGGCGAGGGC
GAGGGCGATGCCACCTACGGCAAGCTGACCCTGAAGTTCATCTGCACCACCGGCAAGCTGCCCGTGCCCT
GGCCCACCCTCGTGACCACCCTGAGCTGGGGCGTGCAGTGCTTCGCCCGCTACCCCGACCACATGAAGCA
GCACGACTTCTTCAAGTCCGCCATGCCCGAAGGCTACGTCCAGGAGCGCACCATCTTCTTCAAGGACGAC
GGCAACTACAAGACCCGCGCCGAGGTGAAGTTCGAGGGCGACACCCTGGTGAACCGCATCGAGCTGAAGG
GCATCGACTTCAAGGAGGACGGCAACATCCTGGGGCACAAGCTGGAGTACAACGCCATCCACGGCAACGT
CTATATCACCGCCGACAAGCAGAAGAACGGCATCAAGGCCAACTTCGGCCTCAACTGCAACATCGAGGAC
GGCAGCGTGCAGCTCGCCGACCACTACCAGCAGAACACCCCCATCGGCGACGGCCC
